Addgene plasmid #77905: GLYCTK gRNA (BRDN0001487112)
Purpose: 3rd generation lentiviral gRNA plasmid targeting human GLYCTK
Depositing lab: John Doench & David Root. Depositing organization: Broad Institute. Publication: Optimized sgRNA design to maximize activity and minimize off-target effects of CRISPR-Cas9. Doench JG, Fusi N, Sullender M, Hegde M, Vaimberg EW, Donovan KF, Smith I, Tothova Z, Wilen C, Orchard R, Virgin HW, Listgarten J, Root DE. Nat Biotechnol. 2016 Jan 18. doi: 10.1038/nbt.3437. PubMed 26780180.
Backbone
  Vector backbone: lentiGuide-Puro
  Backbone manufacturer: Zhang Lab (Addgene plasmid # 52963)
  Vector type: Mammalian Expression, Lentiviral, CRISPR
  Selectable markers: Puromycin
Growth in bacteria
  Bacterial resistance: Ampicillin, 100 μg/mL
  Growth temperature: 37°C
  Growth strain: DH5alpha
  Copy number: High Copy
Gene/Insert
  Gene/Insert name: GLYCTK (alt names: GLYCTK; NM_001144951.1)
  gRNA/shRNA sequence: AGCCGTGTCCAGGTATTCGA
  Species: H. sapiens (human)
  Entrez Gene: GLYCTK (a.k.a. HBEBP2, HBEBP4, HBeAgBP4A)
  Promoter: hU6
  Cloning method: Unknown
  Sequencing primers: 5′ U6-F; 3′ pS2-R
Terms and licenses: Academic/Nonprofit Terms; Industry Terms: Not Available to Industry
Depositor comments: The gRNA was designed to target the following Genbank reference sequence(s): NM_001144951.1,NM_145262.3. Note that this plasmid does NOT contain Cas9. It should be used in conjunction with lentiCas9-Blast (Addgene #52962) or otherwise with cell lines already expressing Cas9. Browse the full kinome gRNA library at http://www.addgene.org/pooled-library/broadgpp-human-kinome/ or visit http://www.broadinstitute.org/rnai/public/ for detailed protocols and information.
How to cite: GLYCTK gRNA (BRDN0001487112) was a gift from John Doench & David Root (Addgene plasmid # 77905 ; http://n2t.net/addgene:77905 ; RRID:Addgene_77905)
