[The description below was written by a language model from this plasmid's Addgene catalogue record and pLannotate feature annotations shown in this document.]
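Description:
GLYCTK gRNA (BRDN0001487112) is a third-generation lentiviral guide RNA plasmid built on the lentiGuide-Puro backbone and designed to target the human GLYCTK gene (glycerate kinase) for CRISPR-Cas9 editing. It belongs to a human kinome gRNA collection designed with optimized sgRNA selection rules. In bacteria it is maintained as a high-copy plasmid through a ColE1/pUC-type origin with ampicillin resistance (β-lactamase). The backbone also carries an f1 origin, an SV40 origin and leftover lac/T7/T3 cloning-vector elements that play no role in the payload.

The viral genome is transcribed in packaging cells from an RSV promoter fused to a truncated HIV-1 5' LTR, which makes expression Tat-independent, and ends at a self-inactivating ΔU3 3' LTR followed by an SV40 polyadenylation signal. Between the LTRs lie the Ψ packaging signal with a partial gag fragment, the Rev response element for nuclear export of the unspliced genome, and a cPPT/CTS that aids nuclear import. Two expression units follow. A human U6 RNA polymerase III promoter drives the GLYCTK-specific spacer joined to the Streptococcus pyogenes gRNA scaffold. An EF-1α core promoter with its intron A drives puromycin N-acetyltransferase, allowing selection of transduced mammalian cells, with a WPRE downstream to boost transcript expression.

The plasmid does not encode Cas9, so it is meant to be used together with a separate Cas9 lentivector or in cells that already express Cas9. Its typical use is generating GLYCTK knockouts or loss-of-function populations in human cells. The annotated feature table covers the full 8.3 kb assembled sequence and agrees with the catalogue description.
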