Features (pLannotate 1.2.2; 29 found; start..end, strand, type, name):
     14..80      +  CDS            small t antigen (fragment): SV40 (simian virus 40) small t antigen
    106..317     +  promoter       EF-1α core promoter: core promoter for human elongation factor EF-1α
    318..1256    +  intron         EF-1α intron A: intron upstream of the start codon of human EF-1α
   1278..1877    +  CDS            PuroR (fragment): puromycin N-acetyltransferase; pac from Streptomyces; confers resistance to puromycin
   1893..2481    +  misc_feature   WPRE: woodchuck hepatitis virus posttranscriptional regulatory element
   2532..2551    +  misc_feature   cPPT/CTS (fragment): central polypurine tract and central termination sequence of HIV-1
   2553..2786    +  LTR            3' LTR (ΔU3): self-inactivating 3' long terminal repeat (LTR) from HIV-1
   2864..2985    +  polyA_signal   SV40 poly(A) signal: SV40 polyadenylation signal
   3025..3160    +  rep_origin     SV40 ori: SV40 origin of replication
   3181..3199    -  promoter       T7 promoter: promoter for bacteriophage T7 RNA polymerase
   3207..3362    +  CDS            lacZα (fragment): LacZα fragment of β-galactosidase; lacZ fragment
   3367..3795    +  rep_origin     f1 ori (sequence partly withheld): f1 bacteriophage origin of replication; arrow indicates direction of (+) strand synthesis
   3848..3952    +  promoter       AmpR promoter: bla
   3953..4813    +  CDS            AmpR: β-lactamase; bla; confers resistance to ampicillin, carbenicillin, and related antibiotics
   4984..5572    +  rep_origin     ori: high-copy-number ColE1/pMB1/pBR322/pUC origin of replication
   5755..5847    +  CDS            lacI (fragment): lac repressor; lacI; The lac repressor binds to the lac operator to inhibit transcription in E. coli. This inhibition can be relieved by adding lactose or isopropyl-β-D-thiogalactopyranoside (IPTG).
   5860..5881    +  protein_bind   CAP binding site: CAP binding activates transcription in the presence of cAMP. E. coli catabolite activator protein
   5896..5926    +  promoter       lac promoter: promoter for the E. coli lac operon
   5934..5950    +  protein_bind   lac operator: The lac repressor binds to the lac operator to inhibit transcription in E. coli. This inhibition can be relieved by adding lactose or isopropyl-β-D-thiogalactopyranoside (IPTG). lac repressor encoded by lacI
   5995..6013    +  promoter       T3 promoter: promoter for bacteriophage T3 RNA polymerase
   6041..6267    +  promoter       RSV promoter: Rous sarcoma virus enhancer/promoter
   6268..6448    +  LTR            5' LTR (truncated): truncated 5' long terminal repeat (LTR) from HIV-1
   6495..6620    +  misc_feature   HIV-1 Ψ: packaging signal of human immunodeficiency virus type 1
   6604..6967    +  CDS            HIV-1 gag (fragment): gag protein from human immunodeficiency virus 1; gag
   7113..7346    +  misc_feature   RRE: The Rev response element (RRE) of HIV-1 allows for Rev-dependent mRNA export from the nucleus to the cytoplasm.
   7723..7749    +  CDS            Rev (fragment): human immunodeficiency virus 1 (HIV-1) Rev protein; rev; enhances nuclear export of unspliced and incompletely spliced viral mRNAs
   7753..7993    +  promoter       U6 promoter: RNA polymerase III promoter for human U6 snRNA
   8023..8098    +  misc_RNA       gRNA scaffold: guide RNA scaffold for the Streptococcus pyogenes CRISPR/Cas9 system
   8154..8271    +  misc_feature   cPPT/CTS: central polypurine tract and central termination sequence of HIV-1
>Addgene plasmid #77905 | GLYCTK gRNA (BRDN0001487112) | addgene full sequence | sequence record 188626 | Addgene Assembled Sequence
CCCGGGTGCAAAGATGGATAAAGTTTTAAACAGAGAGGAATCTTTGCAGCTAATGGACCTTCTAGGTCTT
GAAAGGAGTGGGAATTGGCTCCGGTGCCCGTCAGTGGGCAGAGCGCACATCGCCCACAGTCCCCGAGAAG
TTGGGGGGAGGGGTCGGCAATTGATCCGGTGCCTAGAGAAGGTGGCGCGGGGTAAACTGGGAAAGTGATG
TCGTGTACTGGCTCCGCCTTTTTCCCGAGGGTGGGGGAGAACCGTATATAAGTGCAGTAGTCGCCGTGAA
CGTTCTTTTTCGCAACGGGTTTGCCGCCAGAACACAGGTAAGTGCCGTGTGTGGTTCCCGCGGGCCTGGC
CTCTTTACGGGTTATGGCCCTTGCGTGCCTTGAATTACTTCCACCTGGCTGCAGTACGTGATTCTTGATC
CCGAGCTTCGGGTTGGAAGTGGGTGGGAGAGTTCGAGGCCTTGCGCTTAAGGAGCCCCTTCGCCTCGTGC
TTGAGTTGAGGCCTGGCCTGGGCGCTGGGGCCGCCGCGTGCGAATCTGGTGGCACCTTCGCGCCTGTCTC
GCTGCTTTCGATAAGTCTCTAGCCATTTAAAATTTTTGATGACCTGCTGCGACGCTTTTTTTCTGGCAAG
ATAGTCTTGTAAATGCGGGCCAAGATCTGCACACTGGTATTTCGGTTTTTGGGGCCGCGGGCGGCGACGG
GGCCCGTGCGTCCCAGCGCACATGTTCGGCGAGGCGGGGCCTGCGAGCGCGGCCACCGAGAATCGGACGG
GGGTAGTCTCAAGCTGGCCGGCCTGCTCTGGTGCCTGGCCTCGCGCCGCCGTGTATCGCCCCGCCCTGGG
CGGCAAGGCTGGCCCGGTCGGCACCAGTTGCGTGAGCGGAAAGATGGCCGCTTCCCGGCCCTGCTGCAGG
GAGCTCAAAATGGAGGACGCGGCGCTCGGGAGAGCGGGCGGGTGAGTCACCCACACAAAGGAAAAGGGCC
TTTCCGTCCTCAGCCGTCGCTTCATGTGACTCCACGGAGTACCGGGCGCCGTCCAGGCACCTCGATTAGT
TCTCGAGCTTTTGGAGTACGTCGTCTTTAGGTTGGGGGGAGGGGTTTTATGCGATGGAGTTTCCCCACAC
TGAGTGGGTGGAGACTGAAGTTAGGCCAGCTTGGCACTTGATGTAATTCTCCTTGGAATTTGCCCTTTTT
GAGTTTGGATCTTGGTTCATTCTCAAGCCTCAGACAGTGGTTCAAAGTTTTTTTCTTCCATTTCAGGTGT
CGTGACGTACGGCCACCATGACCGAGTACAAGCCCACGGTGCGCCTCGCCACCCGCGACGACGTCCCCAG
GGCCGTACGCACCCTCGCCGCCGCGTTCGCCGACTACCCCGCCACGCGCCACACCGTCGATCCGGACCGC
CACATCGAGCGGGTCACCGAGCTGCAAGAACTCTTCCTCACGCGCGTCGGGCTCGACATCGGCAAGGTGT
GGGTCGCGGACGACGGCGCCGCCGTGGCGGTCTGGACCACGCCGGAGAGCGTCGAAGCGGGGGCGGTGTT
CGCCGAGATCGGCCCGCGCATGGCCGAGTTGAGCGGTTCCCGGCTGGCCGCGCAGCAACAGATGGAAGGC
CTCCTGGCGCCGCACCGGCCCAAGGAGCCCGCGTGGTTCCTGGCCACCGTCGGAGTCTCGCCCGACCACC
AGGGCAAGGGTCTGGGCAGCGCCGTCGTGCTCCCCGGAGTGGAGGCGGCCGAGCGCGCCGGGGTGCCCGC
CTTCCTGGAGACCTCCGCGCCCCGCAACCTCCCCTTCTACGAGCGGCTCGGCTTCACCGTCACCGCCGAC
GTCGAGGTGCCCGAAGGACCGCGCACCTGGTGCATGACCCGCAAGCCCGGTGCCTGAACGCGTTAAGTCG
ACAATCAACCTCTGGATTACAAAATTTGTGAAAGATTGACTGGTATTCTTAACTATGTTGCTCCTTTTAC
GCTATGTGGATACGCTGCTTTAATGCCTTTGTATCATGCTATTGCTTCCCGTATGGCTTTCATTTTCTCC
TCCTTGTATAAATCCTGGTTGCTGTCTCTTTATGAGGAGTTGTGGCCCGTTGTCAGGCAACGTGGCGTGG
TGTGCACTGTGTTTGCTGACGCAACCCCCACTGGTTGGGGCATTGCCACCACCTGTCAGCTCCTTTCCGG
GACTTTCGCTTTCCCCCTCCCTATTGCCACGGCGGAACTCATCGCCGCCTGCCTTGCCCGCTGCTGGACA
GGGGCTCGGCTGTTGGGCACTGACAATTCCGTGGTGTTGTCGGGGAAATCATCGTCCTTTCCTTGGCTGC
TCGCCTGTGTTGCCACCTGGATTCTGCGCGGGACGTCCTTCTGCTACGTCCCTTCGGCCCTCAATCCAGC
GGACCTTCCTTCCCGCGGCCTGCTGCCGGCTCTGCGGCCTCTTCCGCGTCTTCGCCTTCGCCCTCAGACG
AGTCGGATCTCCCTTTGGGCCGCCTCCCCGCGTCGACTTTAAGACCAATGACTTACAAGGCAGCTGTAGA
TCTTAGCCACTTTTTAAAAGAAAAGGGGGGACTGGAAGGGCTAATTCACTCCCAACGAAGACAAGATCTG
CTTTTTGCTTGTACTGGGTCTCTCTGGTTAGACCAGATCTGAGCCTGGGAGCTCTCTGGCTAACTAGGGA
ACCCACTGCTTAAGCCTCAATAAAGCTTGCCTTGAGTGCTTCAAGTAGTGTGTGCCCGTCTGTTGTGTGA
CTCTGGTAACTAGAGATCCCTCAGACCCTTTTAGTCAGTGTGGAAAATCTCTAGCAGTACGTATAGTAGT
TCATGTCATCTTATTATTCAGTATTTATAACTTGCAAAGAAATGAATATCAGAGAGTGAGAGGAACTTGT
TTATTGCAGCTTATAATGGTTACAAATAAAGCAATAGCATCACAAATTTCACAAATAAAGCATTTTTTTC
ACTGCATTCTAGTTGTGGTTTGTCCAAACTCATCAATGTATCTTATCATGTCTGGCTCTAGCTATCCCGC
CCCTAACTCCGCCCATCCCGCCCCTAACTCCGCCCAGTTCCGCCCATTCTCCGCCCCATGGCTGACTAAT
TTTTTTTATTTATGCAGAGGCCGAGGCCGCCTCGGCCTCTGAGCTATTCCAGAAGTAGTGAGGAGGCTTT
TTTGGAGGCCTAGGGACGTACCCAATTCGCCCTATAGTGAGTCGTATTACGCGCGCTCACTGGCCGTCGT
TTTACAACGTCGTGACTGGGAAAACCCTGGCGTTACCCAACTTAATCGCCTTGCAGCACATCCCCCTTTC
GCCAGCTGGCGTAATAGCGAAGAGGCCCGCACCGATCGCCCTTCCCAACAGTTGCGCAGCCTGAATGGCG
AATGGG
[124 nt withheld, positions 3367-3490]
C
[91 nt withheld, positions 3492-3582]
A
[49 nt withheld, positions 3584-3632]
CCTTTGACGTTGGAGTCCACGTTCTTT
[37 nt withheld, positions 3660-3696]
ACCCTATCTCGGTCTATTCTTTTGATTTATAAGGGATTTTGCCGATTTCGGCCTATTGGTTAAAAAATGA
GCTGATTTAACAAAAATTTAACGCGAATTTTAACAAAATATTAACGCTTACAATTTAGGTGGCACTTTTC
GGGGAAATGTGCGCGGAACCCCTATTTGTTTATTTTTCTAAATACATTCAAATATGTATCCGCTCATGAG
ACAATAACCCTGATAAATGCTTCAATAATATTGAAAAAGGAAGAGTATGAGTATTCAACATTTCCGTGTC
GCCCTTATTCCCTTTTTTGCGGCATTTTGCCTTCCTGTTTTTGCTCACCCAGAAACGCTGGTGAAAGTAA
AAGATGCTGAAGATCAGTTGGGTGCACGAGTGGGTTACATCGAACTGGATCTCAACAGCGGTAAGATCCT
TGAGAGTTTTCGCCCCGAAGAACGTTTTCCAATGATGAGCACTTTTAAAGTTCTGCTATGTGGCGCGGTA
TTATCCCGTATTGACGCCGGGCAAGAGCAACTCGGTCGCCGCATACACTATTCTCAGAATGACTTGGTTG
AGTACTCACCAGTCACAGAAAAGCATCTTACGGATGGCATGACAGTAAGAGAATTATGCAGTGCTGCCAT
AACCATGAGTGATAACACTGCGGCCAACTTACTTCTGACAACGATCGGAGGACCGAAGGAGCTAACCGCT
TTTTTGCACAACATGGGGGATCATGTAACTCGCCTTGATCGTTGGGAACCGGAGCTGAATGAAGCCATAC
CAAACGACGAGCGTGACACCACGATGCCTGTAGCAATGGCAACAACGTTGCGCAAACTATTAACTGGCGA
ACTACTTACTCTAGCTTCCCGGCAACAATTAATAGACTGGATGGAGGCGGATAAAGTTGCAGGACCACTT
CTGCGCTCGGCCCTTCCGGCTGGCTGGTTTATTGCTGATAAATCTGGAGCCGGTGAGCGTGGGTCTCGCG
GTATCATTGCAGCACTGGGGCCAGATGGTAAGCCCTCCCGTATCGTAGTTATCTACACGACGGGGAGTCA
GGCAACTATGGATGAACGAAATAGACAGATCGCTGAGATAGGTGCCTCACTGATTAAGCATTGGTAACTG
TCAGACCAAGTTTACTCATATATACTTTAGATTGATTTAAAACTTCATTTTTAATTTAAAAGGATCTAGG
TGAAGATCCTTTTTGATAATCTCATGACCAAAATCCCTTAACGTGAGTTTTCGTTCCACTGAGCGTCAGA
CCCCGTAGAAAAGATCAAAGGATCTTCTTGAGATCCTTTTTTTCTGCGCGTAATCTGCTGCTTGCAAACA
AAAAAACCACCGCTACCAGCGGTGGTTTGTTTGCCGGATCAAGAGCTACCAACTCTTTTTCCGAAGGTAA
CTGGCTTCAGCAGAGCGCAGATACCAAATACTGTTCTTCTAGTGTAGCCGTAGTTAGGCCACCACTTCAA
GAACTCTGTAGCACCGCCTACATACCTCGCTCTGCTAATCCTGTTACCAGTGGCTGCTGCCAGTGGCGAT
AAGTCGTGTCTTACCGGGTTGGACTCAAGACGATAGTTACCGGATAAGGCGCAGCGGTCGGGCTGAACGG
GGGGTTCGTGCACACAGCCCAGCTTGGAGCGAACGACCTACACCGAACTGAGATACCTACAGCGTGAGCT
ATGAGAAAGCGCCACGCTTCCCGAAGGGAGAAAGGCGGACAGGTATCCGGTAAGCGGCAGGGTCGGAACA
GGAGAGCGCACGAGGGAGCTTCCAGGGGGAAACGCCTGGTATCTTTATAGTCCTGTCGGGTTTCGCCACC
TCTGACTTGAGCGTCGATTTTTGTGATGCTCGTCAGGGGGGCGGAGCCTATGGAAAAACGCCAGCAACGC
GGCCTTTTTACGGTTCCTGGCCTTTTGCTGGCCTTTTGCTCACATGTTCTTTCCTGCGTTATCCCCTGAT
TCTGTGGATAACCGTATTACCGCCTTTGAGTGAGCTGATACCGCTCGCCGCAGCCGAACGACCGAGCGCA
GCGAGTCAGTGAGCGAGGAAGCGGAAGAGCGCCCAATACGCAAACCGCCTCTCCCCGCGCGTTGGCCGAT
TCATTAATGCAGCTGGCACGACAGGTTTCCCGACTGGAAAGCGGGCAGTGAGCGCAACGCAATTAATGTG
AGTTAGCTCACTCATTAGGCACCCCAGGCTTTACACTTTATGCTTCCGGCTCGTATGTTGTGTGGAATTG
TGAGCGGATAACAATTTCACACAGGAAACAGCTATGACCATGATTACGCCAAGCGCGCAATTAACCCTCA
CTAAAGGGAACAAAAGCTGGAGCTGCAAGCTTAATGTAGTCTTATGCAATACTCTTGTAGTCTTGCAACA
TGGTAACGATGAGTTAGCAACATGCCTTACAAGGAGAGAAAAAGCACCGTGCATGCCGATTGGTGGAAGT
AAGGTGGTACGATCGTGCCTTATTAGGAAGGCAACAGACGGGTCTGACATGGATTGGACGAACCACTGAA
TTGCCGCATTGCAGAGATATTGTATTTAAGTGCCTAGCTCGATACATAAACGGGTCTCTCTGGTTAGACC
AGATCTGAGCCTGGGAGCTCTCTGGCTAACTAGGGAACCCACTGCTTAAGCCTCAATAAAGCTTGCCTTG
AGTGCTTCAAGTAGTGTGTGCCCGTCTGTTGTGTGACTCTGGTAACTAGAGATCCCTCAGACCCTTTTAG
TCAGTGTGGAAAATCTCTAGCAGTGGCGCCCGAACAGGGACTTGAAAGCGAAAGGGAAACCAGAGGAGCT
CTCTCGACGCAGGACTCGGCTTGCTGAAGCGCGCACGGCAAGAGGCGAGGGGCGGCGACTGGTGAGTACG
CCAAAAATTTTGACTAGCGGAGGCTAGAAGGAGAGAGATGGGTGCGAGAGCGTCAGTATTAAGCGGGGGA
GAATTAGATCGCGATGGGAAAAAATTCGGTTAAGGCCAGGGGGAAAGAAAAAATATAAATTAAAACATAT
AGTATGGGCAAGCAGGGAGCTAGAACGATTCGCAGTTAATCCTGGCCTGTTAGAAACATCAGAAGGCTGT
AGACAAATACTGGGACAGCTACAACCATCCCTTCAGACAGGATCAGAAGAACTTAGATCATTATATAATA
CAGTAGCAACCCTCTATTGTGTGCATCAAAGGATAGAGATAAAAGACACCAAGGAAGCTTTAGACAAGAT
AGAGGAAGAGCAAAACAAAAGTAAGACCACCGCACAGCAAGCGGCCGCTGATCTTCAGACCTGGAGGAGG
AGATATGAGGGACAATTGGAGAAGTGAATTATATAAATATAAAGTAGTAAAAATTGAACCATTAGGAGTA
GCACCCACCAAGGCAAAGAGAAGAGTGGTGCAGAGAGAAAAAAGAGCAGTGGGAATAGGAGCTTTGTTCC
TTGGGTTCTTGGGAGCAGCAGGAAGCACTATGGGCGCAGCGTCAATGACGCTGACGGTACAGGCCAGACA
ATTATTGTCTGGTATAGTGCAGCAGCAGAACAATTTGCTGAGGGCTATTGAGGCGCAACAGCATCTGTTG
CAACTCACAGTCTGGGGCATCAAGCAGCTCCAGGCAAGAATCCTGGCTGTGGAAAGATACCTAAAGGATC
AACAGCTCCTGGGGATTTGGGGTTGCTCTGGAAAACTCATTTGCACCACTGCTGTGCCTTGGAATGCTAG
TTGGAGTAATAAATCTCTGGAACAGATTTGGAATCACACGACCTGGATGGAGTGGGACAGAGAAATTAAC
AATTACACAAGCTTAATACACTCCTTAATTGAAGAATCGCAAAACCAGCAAGAAAAGAATGAACAAGAAT
TATTGGAATTAGATAAATGGGCAAGTTTGTGGAATTGGTTTAACATAACAAATTGGCTGTGGTATATAAA
ATTATTCATAATGATAGTAGGAGGCTTGGTAGGTTTAAGAATAGTTTTTGCTGTACTTTCTATAGTGAAT
AGAGTTAGGCAGGGATATTCACCATTATCGTTTCAGACCCACCTCCCAACCCCGAGGGGACCCAGAGAGG
GCCTATTTCCCATGATTCCTTCATATTTGCATATACGATACAAGGCTGTTAGAGAGATAATTAGAATTAA
TTTGACTGTAAACACAAAGATATTAGTACAAAATACGTGACGTAGAAAGTAATAATTTCTTGGGTAGTTT
GCAGTTTTAAAATTATGTTTTAAAATGGACTATCATATGCTTACCGTAACTTGAAAGTATTTCGATTTCT
TGGCTTTATATATCTTGTGGAAAGGACGAAACACCGAGCCGTGTCCAGGTATTCGAGTTTTAGAGCTAGA
AATAGCAAGTTAAAATAAGGCTAGTCCGTTATCAACTTGAAAAAGTGGCACCGAGTCGGTGCTTTTTTAA
GCTTGGCGTAACTAGATCTTGAGACAAATGGCAGTATTCATCCACAATTTTAAAAGAAAAGGGGGGATTG
GGGGGTACAGTGCAGGGGAAAGAATAGTAGACATAATAGCAACAGACATACAAACTAAAGAATTACAAAA
ACAAATTACAAAAATTCAAAATTTTCGGGTTTATTACAGGGACAGCAGAGATCCACTTTGGCGCCGGCTC
GAGGGGG
