>Addgene plasmid #77905 | GLYCTK gRNA (BRDN0001487112) | depositor partial sequence | sequence record 145365 | Target Sequence
AGCCGTGTCCAGGTATTCGA
