>Addgene plasmid #77905 | GLYCTK gRNA (BRDN0001487112) | addgene partial sequence | sequence record 188625 | hU6-F
AGAAAGTAATAATTTCTTGGGTAGTTTGCAGTTTTAAAATTATGTTTTAAAATGGACTATCATATGCTTA
CCGTAACTTGAAAGTATTTCGATTTCTTGGCTTTATATATCTTGTGGAAAGGACGAAACACCGAGCCGTG
TCCAGGTATTCGAGTTTTAGAGCTAGAAATAGCAAGTTAAAATAAGGCTAGTCCGTTATCAACTTGAAAA
AGTGGCACCGAGTCGGTGCTTTTTTAAGCTTGGCGTAACTAGATCTTGAGACAAATGGCAGTATTCATCC
ACAATTTTAAAAGAAAAGGGGGGATTGGGGGGTACAGTGCAGGGGAAAGAATAGTAGACATAATAGCAAC
AGACATACAAACTAAAGAATTACAAAAACAAATTACAAAAATTCAAAATTTTCGGGTTTATTACAGGGAC
AGCAGAGATCCACTTTGGCGCCGGCTCGAGGGGGCCCGGGTGCAAAGATGGATAAAGTTTTAAACAGAGA
GGAATCTTTGCAGCTAATGGACCTTCTAGGTCTTGAAAGGAGTGGGAATTGGCTCCGGTGCCCGTCAGTG
GGCAGAGCGC
